>Addgene plasmid #165858 | P[acman]-Alpha1 | addgene full sequence | sequence record 336456 | Addgene NGS Result
GACTAATAATCAGACCGACGATACGAGTGGGACCATGGTCCCAGACTAATAATCAGACCGACGATACGAG
TGGGACCGTGGTCCCAGTCTGATTATCAGACCGACGATACGAGTGGGACCGTGGTCCCAGACTAATAATC
AGACCGACGATACGAGTGGGACCGTGGTCCCAGACTAATAATCAGACCGACGATACGAGTGGGACCGTGG
TCCCAGTCTGATTATCAGACCGACGATACAAGTGGAACAGTGGGCCCAGAGAGAATATTCAGGCCAGTTA
TGCTTTCTGGCCTGTAACAAAGGACATTAAGTAAAGACAGATAAACGTAGACTAAAACGTGGTCGCATCA
GGGTGCTGGCTTTTCAAGTTCCTTAAGAATGGCCTCAATTTTCTCTATACACTCAGTTGGAACACGCGAC
CTGTCCAGGTTAAGCACCATTTTATCGCCCTTATACAATACTGTCGCTCCAGGAGCAAACTGATGTCGTG
AGCTTAAACTAGTTCTTGATGCAGATGACGTTTTAAGCACAGAAGTTAAAAGAGTGATAACTTCTTCAGC
TTCAAATATCACCCCAGCTTTTTTCTGCTCATGAAGGTTAGATGCCTGCTGCTTAAGTAATTCCTCTTTA
TCTGTAAAGGCTTTTTGAAGTGCATCACCTGACCGGGCAGATAGTTCACCGGGGTGAGAAAAAAGAGCAA
CAACTGATTTAGGCAATTTGGCGGTGTTGATACAGCGGGTAATAATCTTACGTGAAATATTTTCCGCATC
AGCCAGCGCAGAAATATTTCCAGCAAATTCATTCTGCAATCGGCTTGCATAACGCTGACCACGTTCATAA
GCACTTGTTGGGCGATAATCGTTACCCAATCTGGATAATGCAGCCATCTGCTCATCATCCAGCTCGCCAA
CCAGAACACGATAATCACTTTCGGTAAGTGCAGCAGCTTTACGACGGCGACTCCCATCGGCAATTTCTAT
GACACCAGATACTCTTCGACCGAACGCCGGTGTCTGTTGACCAGTCAGTAGAAAAGAAGGGATGAGATCA
TCCAGTGCGTCCTCAGTAAGCAGCTCCTGGTCACGTTCATTACCTGACCATACCCGAGAGGTCTTTTCAA
CACTATCACCCCGGAGCACTTCAAGAGTAAACTTCACATCCCGACCACATACAGGCAAAGTAATGGCATT
ACCGCGAGCCATTACTCCTACGCGCGCAATTAACGAATCCACCATCGGGGCAGCTGGTGTCGATAACGAA
GTATCTTCAACCGGTTGAGTATTGAGCGTATGTTTTGGAATAACAGGCGCACGCTTCATTATCTAATCTC
CCAGCGTGGTTTAATCAGACGATCGAAAATTTCATTGCAGACAGGTTCCCAAATAGAAAGAGCATTTCTC
CAGGCACCAGTTGAAGAGCGTTGATCAATGGCCTGTTCAAAAACAGTTCTCATCCGGATCTGACCTTTAC
CAACTTCATCCGTTTCACGTACAACATTTTTTAGAACCATGCTTCCCCAGGCATCCCGAATTTGCTCCTC
CATCCACGGGGACTGAGAGCCATTACTATTGCTGTATTTGGTAAGCAAAATACGTACATCAGGCTCGAAC
CCTTTAAGATCAACGTTCTTGAGCAGATCACGAAGCATATCGAAAAACTGCAGTGCGGAGGTGTAGTCAA
ACAACTCAGCAGGCGTGGGAACAATCAGCACATCAGCAGCACATACGACATTAATCGTGCCGATACCCAG
GTTAGGCGCGCTGTCAATAACTATGACATCATAGTCATGAGCAACAGTTTCAATGGCCAGTCGGAGCATC
AGGTGTGGATCGGTGGGCAGTTTACCTTCATCAAATTTGCCCATTAACTCAGTTTCAATACGGTGCAGAG
CCAGACAGGAAGGAATAATGTCAAGCCCCGGCCAGCAAGTGGGCTTTATTGCATAAGTGACATCGTCCTT
TTCCCCAAGATAGAAAGGCAGGAGAGTATCTTCTGCATGAATATGAAGATCTGGTACCCATCCGTGATAC
ATTGAGGCTGTTCCCTGGGGGTCGTTACCTTCCACGAGCAAAACACGTAGCCCCTTCAGAGCCAGATCCT
GAGCAAGATGAACAGAAACTGAGGTTTTGTAAACGCCACCTTTATGGGCAGCAACCCCGATCACCGGTGG
AAATACATCTTCAGCACGTCGCAATCGCGTACCAAACACATCACGCATATGATTAATTTGTTCAATTGTA
TAACCAACACGTTGCTCAACCCGTCCTCGAATTTCCATATCCGGGTGCGGTAGTCGCCCTGCTTTCTCGG
CATCTCTGATAGCCTGAGAAGAAACCCCAACTAAATCCGCTGCTTCACCTATTCTCCAGCGCCGGGTTAT
TTTCCTCGCTTCCGGGCTGTCATCATTAAACTGTGCAATGGCGATAGCCTTCGTCATTTCATGACCAGCG
TTTATGCACTGGTTAAGTGTTTCCATGAGTTTCATTCTGAACATCCTTTAATCATTGCTTTGCGTTTTTT
TATTAAATCTTGCAATTTACTGCAAAGCAACAACAAAATCGCAAAGTCATCAAAAAACCGCAAAGTTGTT
TAAAATAAGAGCAACACTACAAAAGGAGATAAGAAGAGCACATACCTCAGTCACTTATTATCACTAGCGC
TCGCCGCAGCCGTGTAACCGAGCATAGCGAGCGAACTGGCGAGGAAGCAAAGAAGAACTGTTCTGTCAGA
TAGCTCTTACGCTCAGCGCAAGAAGAAATATCCACCGTGGGAAAAACTCCAGGTAGAGGTACACACGCGG
ATAGCCAATTCAGAGTAATAAACTGTGATAATCAACCCTCATCAATGATGACGAACTAACCCCCGATATC
AGGTCACATGACGAAGGGAAAGAGAAGGAAATCAACTGTGACAAACTGCCCTCAAATTTGGCTTCCTTAA
AAATTACAGTTCAAAAAGTATGAGAAAATCCATGCAGGCTGAAGGAAACAGCAAAACTGTGACAAATTAC
CCTCAGTAGGTCAGAACAAATGTGACGAACCACCCTCAAATCTGTGACAGATAACCCTCAGACTATCCTG
TCGTCATGGAAGTGATATCGCGGAAGGAAAATACGATATGAGTCGTCTGGCGGCCTTTCTTTTTCTCAAT
GTATGAGAGGCGCATTGGAGTTCTGCTGTTGATCTCATTAACACAGACCTGCAGGAAGCGGCGGCGGAAG
TCAGGCATACGCTGGTAACTTTGAGGCAGCTGGTAACGCTCTATGATCCAGTCGATTTTCAGAGACACGA
TGCCTGAGCCATCCGGCTTACGATACTGACACAGGGATTCGTATAAACGCATGGCATACGGATTGGTGAT
TTCTTTTGTTTCACTAAGCCGAAACTGCGTAAACCGGTTCTGTAACCCGATAAAGAAGGGAATGAGATAT
GGGTTGATATGTACACTGTAAAGCCCTCTGGATGGACTGTGCGCACGTTTGATAAACCAAGGAAAAGATT
CATAGCCTTTTTCATCGCCGGCATCCTCTTCAGGGCGATAAAAAACCACTTCCTTCCCCGCGAAACTCTT
CAATGCCTGCCGTATATCCTTACTGGCTTCCGCAGAGGTCAATCCGAATATTTCAGCATATTTAGCAACA
TGGATCTCGCAGATACCGTCATGTTCCTGTAGGGTGCCATCAGATTTTCTGATCTGGTCAACGAACAGAT
ACAGCATACGTTTTTGATCCCGGGAGAGACTATATGCCGCCTCAGTGAGGTCGTTTGACTGGACGATTCG
CGGGCTATTTTTACGTTTCTTGTGATTGATAACCGCTGTTTCCGCCATGACAGATCCATGTGAAGTGTGA
CAAGTTTTTAGATTGTCACACTAAATAAAAAAGAGTCAATAAGCAGGGATAACTTTGTGAAAAAACAGCT
TCTTCTGAGGGCAATTTGTCACAGGGTTAAGGGCAATTTGTCACAGACAGGACTGTCATTTGAGGGTGAT
TTGTCACACTGAAAGGGCAATTTGTCACAACACCTTCTCTAGAACCAGCATGGATAAAGGCCTACAAGGC
GCTCTAAAAAAGAAGATCTAAAAACTATAAAAAAAATAATTATAAAAATATCCCCGTGGATAAGTGGATA
ACCCCAAGGGAAGTTTTTTCAGGCATCGTGTGTAAGCAGAATATATAAGTGCTGTTCCCTGGTGCTTCCT
CGCTCACTCGAAATTCCCCTTTCCGACGCTCACCGGGCTGGTTGCCCTCGCCGCTGGGCTGGCGGCCGTC
TATGGCCCTGCAAACGCGCCAGAAACGCCGTCGAAGCCGTGTGCGAGACACCGCGGCCGGCCGCCGGCGT
TGTGGATACCTCGCGGAAAACTTGGCCCTCACTGACAGATGAGGGGCGGACGTTGACACTTGAGGGGCCG
ACTCACCCGGCGCGGCGTTGACAGATGAGGGGCAGGCTCGATTTCGGCCGGCGACGTGGAGCTGGCCAGC
CTCGCAAATCTGCGAAAACGCCTGATTTTACGCGAGTTTCCCACAGATGATGTGGACAAGCCTGGGGATA
AGTGCCCTGCGGTATTGACACTTGAGGGGCGCGACTACTGACAGATGAGGGGCGCGATCCTTGACACTTG
AGGGGCAGAGTGCTGACAGATGAGGGGCGCACCTATTGACATTTGAGGGGCTGTCCACAGGCAGAAAATC
CAGCATTTGCAAGGGTTTCCGCCCGTTTTTCGGCCACCGCTAACCTGTCTTTTAACCTGCTTTTAAACCA
ATATTTATAAACCTTGTTTTTAACCAGGGCTGCGCCCTGTGCGCGTGACCGCGCACGCCGAAGGGGGGTG
CCCCCCCTTCTCGAACCCTCCCGGCCCGCTAACGCGGGCCTCCCATCCCCCCAGGGGCTGCGCCCCTCGG
CCGCGAACGGCCTCACCCCAAAAATGGCAGGGGATCTCGAGGGCTTCGCCCTGTCGCTCGACTGCGGCGA
GCACTACTGGCTGTAAAAGGACAGACCACATCATGGTTCTGTGTTCATTAGGTTGTTCTGTCCATTGCTG
ACATAATCCGCTCCACTTCAACGTAACACCGCACGAAGATTTCTATTGTTCCTGAAGGCATATTCAAATC
GTTTTCGTTACCGCTTGCAGGCATCATGACAGAACACTACTTCCTATAAACGCTACACAGGCTCCTGAGA
TTAATAATGCGGATCTCTACGATAATGGGAGATTTTCCCGACTGTTTCGTTCGCTTCTCAGTGGATAACA
GCCAGCTTCTCTGTTTAACAGACAAAAACAGCATATCCACTCAGTTCCACATTTCCATATAAAGGCCAAG
GCATTTATTCTCAGGATAATTGTTTCAGCATCGCAACCGCATCAGACTCCGGCATCGCAAACTGCACCCG
GTGCCGGGCAGCCACATCCAGCGCAAAAACCTTCGTGTAGACTTCCGTTGAACTGATGGACTTATGTCCC
ATCAGGCTTTGCAGAACTTTCAGCGGTATACCGGCATACAGCATGTGCATCGCATAGGAATGGCGGAACG
TATGTGGTGTGACCGGAACAGAGAACGTCACACCGTCAGCAGCAGCGGCGGCAACCGCCTCCCCAATCCA
GGTCCTGACCGTTCTGTCCGTCACTTCCCAGATCCGCGCTTTCTCTGTCCTTCCTGTGCGACGGTTACGC
CGCTCCATGAGCTTATCGCGAATAAATACCTGTGACGGAAGATCACTTCGCAGAATAAATAAATCCTGGT
GTCCCTGTTGATACCGGGAAGCCCTGGGCCAACTTTTGGCGAAAATGAGAGTGAGCTGTTGGATGGGGAT
CGCCTGAATCGCCCCATCATCCAGCCAGAAAGTGAGGGAGCCACGGTTGATGAGAGCTTTGTTGTAGGTG
GACCAGTTGGTGATTTTGAACTTTTGCTTTGCCACGGAACGGTCTGCGTTGTCGGGAAGATGCGTGATCT
GATCCTTCAACTCAGCAAAAGTTCGATTTATTCAACAAAGCCACGTTGTGTCTCAAAATCTCTGGTGTTA
CATTGCACAAGATAAAAATATATCATCATGAACAATAAAACTGTCTGCTTACATAAACAGTAATACAAGG
GGTGTTATGAGCCATATTCAACGGGAAACGTCTTGCTCAAGGCCGCGATTAAATTCCAACATGGATGCTG
ATTTATATGGGTATAAATGGGCTCGCGATAATGTCGGGCAATCAGGTGCGACAATCTACCGATTGTATGG
GAAGCCCGATGCGCCAGAGTTGTTTCTGAAACATGGCAAAGGTAGCGTTGCCAATGATGTTACAGATGAG
ATGGTCAGACTAAACTGGCTGACGGAATTTATGCCTCTTCCGACCATCAAGCATTTTATCCGTACTCCTG
ATGATGCATGGTTACTCACCACTGCGATCCCAGGGAAAACAGCATTCCAGGTATTAGAAGAATATCCTGA
TTCAGGTGAAAATATTGTTGATGCGCTGGCAGTGTTCCTGCGCCGGTTGCATTCGATTCCTGTTTGTAAT
TGTCCTTTTAACAGCGATCGCGTATTTCGACTCGCTCAGGCGCAATCACGAATGAATAACGGTTTGGTTG
ATGCGAGTGATTTTGATGACGAGCGTAATGGCTGGCCTGTTGAACAAGTCTGGAAAGAAATGCATAAACT
TTTGCCATTCTCACCGGATTCAGTCGTCACTCATGGTGATTTCTCACTTGATAACCTTATTTTTGACGAG
GGGAAATTAATAGGTTGTATTGATGTTGGACGAGTCGGAATCGCAGACCGATACCAGGATCTTGCCATCC
TATGGAACTGCCTCGGTGAGTTTTCTCCTTCATTACAGAAACGGCTTTTTCAAAAATATGGTATTGATAA
TCCTGATATGAATAAATTGCAGTTTCATTTGATGCTCGATGAGTTTTTCTAATCACTAGACCAATGTTAC
ACATATATACTTTAGATTGATTTAAAACTTCATTTTTAATTTAAAAGGATCTAGGTGAAGATCCTTTTTG
ATAATCTCATGTGTTGAATTGGTCGACGATGTAGGTCACTGTCTCGAAGCCGCGGTGCGGGTGCCAGGGC
GTGCCCTTGGGCTCCCCGGGCGCGTACTCCACCTCACCCATCTGGTCCATCATGATGAACGGGTCGAGGT
GGCGGTAGTTGATCCCGGCGAACGCGCGGCGCACCGGGAAGCCCTCGCCCTCGAAACCGCTGGGCGCGGT
GGTCACGGTGAGCACGGGACGTGCGACGGCGTCGGCGGGTGCGGATACGCGGGGCAGCGTCAGCGGGTTC
TCGACGGTCACGGCGGGCATGTCGATCACGATGAGAATGGCCAGACCATGATGAAATAACATAAGGTGGT
CCCGTCGGCAAGAGACATCCACTTAACGTATGCTTGCAATAAGTGCGAGTGAAAGGAATAGTATTCTGAG
TGTCGTATTGAGTCTGAGTGAGACAGCGATATGATTGTTGATTAACCCTTAGCATGTCCGTGGGGTTTGA
ATTAACTCATAATATTAATTAGACGAAATTATTTTTAAAGTTTTATTTTTAATAATTTGCGAGTACGCAT
AACGAATTCGTCTCAGGAGAGAGACCCCTGTTGACAATTAATCATCGGCATAGTATATCGGCATAGTATA
ATACGACAAGGTGAGGAACTAAACCCAGGAGGCAGATCATGACCATGATTACGCCAAGCTATTTAGGTGA
CACTATAGAATACTCAAGCTTGCATGCCTGCAGGTCGACTCTAGAGGATCCCCGGGTACCGAGCTCGAAT
TCGCCCTATAGTGAGTCGTATTACAATTCACTGGCCGTCGTTTTACAACGTCGTGACTGGGAAAACCCTG
GCGTTACCCAACTTAATCGCCTTGCAGCACATCCCCCTTTCGCCAGCTGGCGTAATAGCGAAGAGGCCCG
CACCGATCGCCCTTCCCAACAGTTGCGCAGCCTGAATGGCGAATGACGCCTGATGCGGTATTTTCTCCTT
ACGCATCTGTGCGGTATTTCACACCGCATATGGTGCACTCTCAGTACAATCTGCTCTGATGCCGCATAGG
GTCTCTCGCTGTCATGAGACGAATTCTGACGCTGCTGCTCTAAACGACGCATTTCGTACTCCAAAGTACG
AATTTTTTCCCTCAAGCTCTTATTTTCATTAAACAATGAACAGGACCTAACGCACAGTCACGTTATTGTT
TACATAAATGATTTTTTTTACTATTCAAACTTACTCTGTTTGTGTACTCCCACTGGTATAGCCTTCTTTT
ATCTTTTCTGGTTCAGGCTCTATCACTTTACTAGGTACGGCATCTGCGTTGAGTCGCCTCCTTTTAAATG
TCTGACCTTTTGCAGGTGCAGCCTTCCACTGCGAATCATTAAAGTGGGTATCACAAATTTGGGAGTTTTC
ACCAAGGCTGCACCCAAGGCTCTGCTCCCACAATTTTCTCTTAATAGCACACTTCGGCACGTGAATTAAT
TTTACTCCAGTCACAGCTTTGCAGCAAAATTTGCAATATTTCATTTTTTTTTATTCCACGTAAGGGTTAA
TGTTTTCAAAAAAAAATTCGTCCGCACACAACCTTTCCTCTCAACAAGCAAACGTGCACTGAATTTAAGT
GTATACTTCGGTAAGCTTCGGCTATCGACGGGACCACCTTATGTTATTTCATCATGGGCCAGACCCACGT
AGTCCAGACTAGTGGATCTCGACAGCGACACACTTGCATCGGATGCAGCCCGGTTAACGTGCCGGCACGG
CCTGGGTAACCAGGTATTTTGTCCACATAACCGTGCGCAAAATGTTGTGGATAAGCAGGACACAGCAGCA
ATCCACAGCAGGCATACAACCGCACACCGAGGTTACTCCGTTCTACAGGTTACGACGACATGTCAATACT
TGCCCTTGACAGGCATTGATGGAATCGTAGTCTCACGCTGATAGTCTGATCGACAATACAAGTGGGACCG
TGGTCCCAGACCGATAATCAGACCGACAACACGAGTGGGATCGTGGTCCCAGACTAATAATCAGACCGAC
GATACGAGTGGGACCGTGGTCCCAGACTAATAATCAGACCGACGATACGAGTGGGACCGTGGTTCCAGAC
TAATAATCAGACCGACGATACGAGTGGGACCGTGGTCCCA
Features (pLannotate 1.2.2; 20 found; start..end, strand, type, name):
    351..1319    -  CDS            sopB: SOPB_ECOLI - Also known as B. Experimental evidence at protein level: Swiss-Prot protein existence level 1. Control of plasmid partitioning; required to recognize the cis-acting. Binds specifically with the DNA segment containing the sopC region. SopB is trans-acting. From Escherichia coli (strain K12).
   1319..2494    -  CDS            sopA: partitioning protein for the bacterial F plasmid; sopA
   2820..3070    -  misc_feature   incC: incC; incompatibility region of the bacterial F plasmid
   3076..3828    -  CDS            repE: REPE1_ECOLI - Also known as E, rep. Experimental evidence at protein level: Swiss-Prot protein existence level 1. Replication initiator in the monomeric form, and autogenous repressor in the dimeric form. From Escherichia coli (strain K12).
   3919..4138    -  rep_origin     ori2: secondary origin of replication for the bacterial F plasmid; also known as oriS
   4218..4930    +  rep_origin     oriV: incP origin of replication
   5334..5678    -  CDS            resD (fragment): REDF_ECOLI - Also known as D. Protein inferred from homology: Swiss-Prot protein existence level 3. Acts as a repressor of transcription and as a site-specific resolvase that cleaves at the RfsF site. From Escherichia coli (strain K12).
   5811..5912    -  CDS            TRA2_ECOLX (fragment): Protein predicted: Swiss-Prot protein existence level 4. Required for transposition of transposon Tn903. From Escherichia coli.
   6097..6912    +  CDS            KanR: aminoglycoside phosphotransferase; aph(3')-Ia; confers resistance to kanamycin in bacteria or G418 (Geneticin®) in eukaryotes
   7043..7112    +  protein_bind   attB: attB site for the φC31 integrase (Groth et al., 2000) phage φC31 integrase
   7327..7559    -  misc_feature   P element 3' end: P element 3' end
   7590..7637    +  promoter       EM7 promoter: synthetic bacterial promoter&nbsp
   7691..7709    +  promoter       SP6 promoter: promoter for bacteriophage SP6 RNA polymerase
   7716..7772    -  misc_feature   MCS: pUC18/19 multiple cloning site
   7775..7793    -  promoter       T7 promoter: promoter for bacteriophage T7 RNA polymerase
   7796..7953    +  CDS            lacZα (fragment): LacZα fragment of β-galactosidase; lacZ fragment
   7959..8049    -  misc_feature   bom (fragment): basis of mobility region from pBR322
   8081..8666    -  misc_feature   P element 5' end: No description available
   8693..8842    -  CDS            yuaZ (fragment): YUAZ_ECO57 - Protein predicted: Swiss-Prot protein existence level 4. From Escherichia coli O157:H7.
   8942..275     -  misc_feature   sopC (across the origin): sopC; centromere-like partitioning region of the bacterial F plasmid
