[The description below was written by a language model from this plasmid's Addgene catalogue record and pLannotate feature annotations shown in this document.]
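Description:
P[acman]-Alpha1 is an empty, GoldenBraid 2.0-compatible "Alpha1" level cloning vector built on the P[acman] conditionally amplifiable BAC backbone, intended for synthetic-biology style assembly of constructs destined for Drosophila transgenesis. It carries no insert. The catalogue lists a backbone size of about 6.5 kb, whereas the sequenced record that was annotated is 9,140 nt; the record does not explain the difference.

In bacteria the plasmid is normally held at low copy by the F-plasmid replication and partitioning system: ori2 (oriS), the RepE initiator, the incC incompatibility region, and the sopA/sopB/sopC partitioning functions, which together favour stable maintenance of large or difficult inserts. A second origin, the incP oriV, allows switching from low to high copy number on induction. This works only in hosts such as EPI300 that supply the required replication factor in trans, which is why the record specifies that strain or an equivalent. Selection is by kanamycin through the aph(3')-Ia gene.

The cloning region lies between the P element 5' and 3' ends. It consists of an EM7 bacterial promoter, flanking SP6 and T7 promoters, a pUC-type multiple cloning site and a lacZα fragment. Replacement of the lacZα cassette during assembly gives the blue-white screening noted by the depositor. A φC31 attB site sits just outside the P element 3' end, providing for site-specific integration into attP docking sites in the fly genome, while the P element ends offer transposase-mediated insertion as an alternative. The remaining annotations (resD, Tn903 transposase, yuaZ and bom fragments) appear to be backbone remnants. The associated publication concerns drug-based selection and counterselection in Drosophila.
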