Addgene plasmid #165858: P[acman]-Alpha1
Purpose: (Empty Backbone) Alpha1 Basic cloning vector GB2.0 compatible P[acman]-derived backbone. Allows for copy induction from low to high using AutoFOS or similar. Requires EPI300 bacterial strain (DH10B Derived) or similar. uses blue-white screening
Depositing lab: Koen Venken. Depositing organization: Baylor College of Medicine. Publication: Multiplexed drug-based selection and counterselection genetic manipulations in Drosophila. Matinyan N, Karkhanis MS, Gonzalez Y, Jain A, Saltzman A, Malovannaya A, Sarrion-Perdigones A, Dierick HA, Venken KJT. Cell Rep. 2021 Sep 14;36(11):109700. doi: 10.1016/j.celrep.2021.109700. PubMed 34525356.
Backbone
  Vector backbone: P[acman]
  Backbone size (bp): 6496
  Vector type: Synthetic Biology
Growth in bacteria
  Bacterial resistance: Kanamycin, 50 μg/mL
  Growth temperature: 37°C
  Growth strain: EPI300
  Copy number: Low Copy
Gene/Insert
  Gene/Insert name: None
Terms and licenses: Academic/Nonprofit Terms; Industry Terms: Not Available to Industry
Depositor comments: Alpha1
How to cite: P[acman]-Alpha1 was a gift from Koen Venken (Addgene plasmid # 165858 ; http://n2t.net/addgene:165858 ; RRID:Addgene_165858)
